>Addgene plasmid #50332 | pICSL80016 | addgene full sequence | sequence record 498445 | Addgene NGS Result
TTCGTGAGACCACGAAGTGGCTCTTCAGTGGACGAAAGGGCCTCGTGATACGCCTATTTTTATAGGTTAA
TGTCATGATAATAATGGTTTCTTAGACGTCAGGTGGCRCTTTTCGGGGAAATGTGCGCGGAACCCCTATT
TGTTTATTTTTCTAAATACATTCAAATATGTATCCGCTCATGAGACAATAACCCTGATAAATGCTTCAAT
AATATTGAAAAAGGAAGAGTATGCGCTCACGCAACTGGTCCAGAACCTTGACCGAACGCAGCGGTGGTAA
CGGCGCAGTGGCGGTTTTCATGGCTTGTTATGACTGTTTTTTTTTGGGGTACAGTCTATGCCTCGGGCAT
CCAAGCAGCAAGCGCGTTACGCCGTGGGTCGATGTTTGATGTTATGGAGCAGCAACGATGTTACGCAGCA
GGGCAGTCGCCCTAAAACAAAGTTAAACATCATGAGGGAAGCGGTGATCGCCGAAGTATCGACTCAACTA
TCAGAGGTAGTTGGCGTCATCGAGCGCCATCTCGAACCGACGTTGCTGGCCGTACATTTGTACGGCTCCG
CAGTGGATGGCGGCCTGAAGCCACACAGCGATATTGATTTGCTGGTTACGGTGACCGTAAGGCTTGATGA
AACAACGCGGCGAGCTTTGATCAACGACCTTTTGGAAACTTCGGCTTCCCCTGGAGAGAGCGAGATTCTC
CGCGCTGTAGAAGTCACCATTGTTGTGCACGACGACATCATTCCGTGGCGTTATCCAGCTAAGCGCGAAC
TGCAATTTGGAGAATGGCAGCGCAATGACATTCTTGCAGGTATCTTCGAGCCAGCCACGATCGACATTGA
TCTGGCTATCTTGCTGACAAAAGCAAGAGAACATAGCGTTGCCTTGGTAGGTCCAGCGGCGGAGGAACTC
TTTGATCCGGTTCCTGAACAGGATCTATTTGAGGCGCTAAATGAAACCTTAACGCTATGGAACTCGCCGC
CCGACTGGGCTGGCGATGAGCGAAATGTAGTGCTTACGTTGTCCCGCATTTGGTACAGCGCAGTAACCGG
CAAAATCGCGCCGAAGGATGTCGCTGCCGACTGGGCAATGGAGCGCCTGCCGGCCCAGTATCAGCCCGTC
ATACTTGAAGCTAGACAGGCTTATCTTGGACAAGAAGAAGATCGCTTGGCCTCGCGCGCAGATCAGTTGG
AAGAATTTGTCCATTACGTAAAAGGCGAGATCACCAAGGTAGTCGGCAAATAACTGTCAGACCAAGTTTA
CTCATATATACTTTAGATTGATTTAAAACTTCATTTTTAATTTAAAAGGATCTAGGTGAAGATCCTTTTT
GATAATCTCATGACCAAAATCCCTTAACGTGAGTTTTCGTTCCACTGAGCGTCAGACCCCGTAGAAAAGA
TCAAAGGATCTTCTTGAGATCCTTTTTTTCTGCGCGTAATCTGCTGCTTGCAAACAAAAAAACCACCGCT
ACCAGCGGTGGTTTGTTTGCCGGATCAAGAGCTACCAACTCTTTTTCCGAAGGTAACTGGCTTCAGCAGA
GCGCAGATACCAAATACTGTTCTTCTAGTGTAGCCGTAGTTAGGCCACCACTTCAAGAACTCTGTAGCAC
CGCCTACATACCTCGCTCTGCTAATCCTGTTACCAGTGGCTGCTGCCAGTGGCGATAAGTCGTGTCTTAC
CGGGTTGGACTCAAGACGATAGTTACCGGATAAGGCGCAGCGGTCGGGCTGAACGGGGGGTTCGTGCACA
CAGCCCAGCTTGGAGCGAACGACCTACACCGAACTGAGATACCTACAGCGTGAGCTATGAGAAAGCGCCA
CGCTTCCCGAAGGGAGAAAGGCGGACAGGTATCCGGTAAGCGGCAGGGTCGGAACAGGAGAGCGCACGAG
GGAGCTTCCAGGGGGAAACGCCTGGTATCTTTATAGTCCTGTCGGGTTTCGCCACCTCTGACTTGAGCGT
CGATTTTTGTGATGCTCGTCAGGGGGGCGGAGCCTATGGAAAAACGCCAGCAACGCGGCCTTTTTACGGT
TCCTGGCCTTTTGCTGGCCTTTTGCTCACATGTTCTTTCCTGCGTTATCCCCTGATTCTGTGGATAACCG
TATTACCGCCTTTGAGTGAGCTGATACCGCTCGCCGCAGCCGAACGACCGAGCGCAGCGAGTCAGTGAGC
GAGGAAGCGGAAGAGCGCCCAATACGCAAACCGCCTCTCCCCGCGCGTTGGCCGATTCATTAATCACTCT
GTGGTCTCAAATGGGTCAGTCCCTTATGTTACGTCCTGTAGAAACCCCAACCCGTGAAATCAAAAAACTC
GACGGCCTGTGGGCATTCAGTCTGGATCGCGAAAACTGTGGAATTGATCAGCGTTGGTGGGAAAGCGCGT
TACAAGAAAGCCGGGCAATTGCTGTGCCAGGCAGTTTTAACGATCAGTTCGCCGATGCAGATATTCGTAA
TTATGCGGGCAACGTCTGGTATCAGCGCGAAGTCTTTATACCGAAAGGTAAGTCTTACTCTCTCTTTTTT
GGTCTGTATTTTTAATTTTTTGAAGTATACTATTTGTACTGACGCTAATAATCTTTTTTCAGGTTGGGCA
GGCCAGCGTATCGTGCTGCGTTTCGATGCGGTCACTCATTACGGCAAAGTGTGGGTCAATAATCAGGAAG
TGATGGAGCATCAGGGCGGCTATACGCCATTTGAAGCCGATGTCACGCCGTATGTTATTGCCGGGAAAAG
TGTACGTATCACCGTTTGTGTGAACAACGAACTGAACTGGCAGACTATCCCGCCGGGAATGGTGATTACC
GACGAAAACGGCAAGAAAAAGCAGTCTTACTTCCATGATTTCTTTAACTATGCCGGAATCCATCGCAGCG
TAATGCTCTACACCACGCCGAACACCTGGGTGGACGATATCACCGTGGTGACGCATGTCGCGCAAGACTG
TAACCACGCGTCTGTTGACTGGCAGGTACTTCATGCTTCAACGTGTAACTTAAGAGATACTGTGTGAAAT
TTTATATTTCCATACATTTGCTTGACCTTTGCTTTTTGTCAATTTTTTTCCCCTTACAGGTGGTGGCCAA
TGGTGATGTCAGCGTTGAACTGCGTGATGCGGATCAACAGGTGGTTGCAACTGGACAAGGCACTAGCGGG
ACTTTGCAAGTGGTGAATCCGCACCTCTGGCAACCGGGTGAAGGTTATCTCTATGAACTGTGCGTCACAG
CCAAAAGCCAGACAGAGTGTGATATCTACCCGCTTCGCGTCGGCATCCGGTCAGTGGCAGTGAAGGGCGA
ACAGTTCCTGATTAACCACAAACCGTTCTACTTTACTGGCTTTGGTCGTCATGAAGATGCGGACTTGCGT
GGCAAAGGATTCGATAACGTGCTGATGGTGCACGACCACGCATTAATGGACTGGATTGGGGCCAACTCCT
ACCGTACCTCGCATTACCCTTACGCTGAAGAGATGCTCGACTGGGCAGATGAACATGGCATCGTGGTGAT
TGATGAAACTGCTGCTGTCGGCTTTAACCTCTCTTTAGGCATTGGTTTCGAAGCGGGCAACAAGCCGAAA
GAACTGTACAGCGAAGAGGCAGTCAACGGGGAAACTCAGCAAGCGCACTTACAGGCGATTAAAGAGCTGA
TAGCGCGTGACAAAAACCACCCAAGCGTGGTGATGTGGAGTATTGCCAACGAACCGGATACCCGTCCGCA
AGGTGCACGGGAATATTTCGCGCCACTGGCGGAAGCAACGCGTAAACTCGACCCGACGCGTCCGATCACC
TGCGTCAATGTAATGTTCTGCGACGCTCACACCGATACCATCAGCGATCTCTTTGATGTGCTGTGCCTGA
ACCGTTATTACGGATGGTATGTCCAAAGCGGCGATTTGGAAACGGCAGAGAAGGTACTGGAAAAAGAACT
TCTGGCCTGGCAGGAGAAACTGCATCAGCCGATTATCATCACCGAATACGGCGTGGATACGTTAGCCGGG
CTGCACTCAATGTACACCGACATGTGGAGTGAAGAGTATCAGTGTGCATGGCTGGATATGTATCACCGCG
TCTTTGATCGCGTCAGCGCCGTCGTCGGTGAACAGGTATGGAATTTCGCCGATTTTGCGACCTCGCAAGG
CATATTGCGCGTTGGCGGTAACAAGAAAGGGATCTTCACTCGCGACCGCAAACCGAAGTCGGCGGCTTTT
CTGCTGCAAAAACGCTGGACTGGCATGAACTTCGGTGAAAAACCGCAGCAGGGAGGCAAACAAGG
Features (pLannotate 1.2.2; 9 found; start..end, strand, type, name):
    126..230     +  promoter       AmpR promoter: bla
    221..301     -  CDS            int (fragment): INT2_ECOLX - Protein inferred from homology: Swiss-Prot protein existence level 3. Putative integrase believed to be involved in the insertion of antibiotic resistance genes into plasmids and transposons. From Escherichia coli.
    389..445     +  CDS            GmR (fragment): gentamycin acetyltransferase; aacC1; confers resistance to gentamycin
    452..1240    +  CDS            aadA: S3AD_ECOLX - Experimental evidence at protein level: Swiss-Prot protein existence level 1. Mediates bacterial resistance to the antibiotics streptomycin and spectinomycin. From Escherichia coli.
   1414..2002    +  rep_origin     ori: high-copy-number ColE1/pMB1/pBR322/pUC origin of replication
   2185..2234    +  CDS            lacI (fragment): lac repressor; lacI; The lac repressor binds to the lac operator to inhibit transcription in E. coli. This inhibition can be relieved by adding lactose or isopropyl-β-D-thiogalactopyranoside (IPTG).
   2266..2499    +  CDS            GUS (fragment): β-glucuronidase; uidA (or gusA) from E. coli
   2581..2967    +  CDS            GUS (fragment): β-glucuronidase; uidA (or gusA) from E. coli
   3067..4263    +  CDS            GUS (fragment): β-glucuronidase; uidA (or gusA) from E. coli
