[The description below was written by a language model from this plasmid's Addgene catalogue record and pLannotate feature annotations shown in this document.]
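Description:
pICSL80016 is a Level 0 part plasmid from a Golden Gate modular cloning (MoClo) toolbox for plants, built in the pAGM1287 backbone and catalogued as a plant expression vector, although it is a parts-storage plasmid rather than a complete expression unit. The 4,265 nt sequence carries a high-copy ColE1/pUC-type origin for propagation in E. coli. Selection is with spectinomycin through the aadA aminoglycoside adenylyltransferase gene, which sits downstream of an annotated bla (AmpR) promoter. Short fragments of an integrase, a gentamicin acetyltransferase and lacI are also annotated. These look like remnants of the resistance cassette and cloning history rather than functional genes.

The payload is the E. coli beta-glucuronidase (GUS, uidA) coding sequence without a stop codon and interrupted by two introns. This agrees with the feature table, where GUS is detected as three separate fragments divided by two unannotated gaps. Introns in a GUS reporter generally restrict activity to eukaryotic cells that can splice the transcript, which avoids background expression from bacteria such as Agrobacterium. The missing stop codon lets the module be joined in frame to a downstream C-terminal tag or fusion part. Internal BsaI and BbsI sites were removed by point mutation to make the sequence compatible with Type IIS assembly. The insert was cloned in with BpiI, which destroyed those sites, and can be released with BsaI for one-pot assembly with promoter, tag and terminator modules into a transcription unit. No plant promoter or terminator appears in the record, so these must come from other toolbox parts. The assembled units would typically serve as histochemical or fluorometric GUS reporters in plants.
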