Addgene plasmid #50332: pICSL80016
Depositing lab: Nicola Patron. Depositing organization: Sainsbury Laboratory, Norwich. Publication: A golden gate modular cloning toolbox for plants. Engler C, Youles M, Gruetzner R, Ehnert TM, Werner S, Jones JD, Patron NJ, Marillonnet S. ACS Synth Biol. 2014 Nov 21;3(11):839-43. doi: 10.1021/sb4001504. Epub 2014 Feb 20. PubMed 24933124.
Backbone
  Vector backbone: pAGM1287
  Vector type: plant expression
Growth in bacteria
  Bacterial resistance: Spectinomycin, 50 μg/mL
  Growth temperature: 37°C
  Growth strain: DH5alpha
  Copy number: High Copy
Gene/Insert
  Gene/Insert name: CDS no stop codon, beta-glucuronidase (E. coli) with two introns
  Mutation: BsaI/BbsI sites removed by point-mutation
  Cloning method: Restriction Enzyme; 5′ cloning site BpiI (destroyed during cloning); 3′ cloning site BpiI (destroyed during cloning)
Terms and licenses: Academic/Nonprofit Terms; Industry Terms: Not Available to Industry
Depositor comments: insert can be released with BsaI
How to cite: pICSL80016 was a gift from Nicola Patron (Addgene plasmid # 50332 ; http://n2t.net/addgene:50332 ; RRID:Addgene_50332)
