>Addgene plasmid #50332 | pICSL80016 | addgene partial sequence | sequence record 75980 | MoCloF 5'-agcgaggaagcggaagagcg-3'
CGCGTTGGCCGATTCATTAATCACTCTGTGGTCTCAAATGGGTCAGTCCCTTATGTTACGTCCTGTAGAA
ACCCCAACCCGTGAAATCAAAAAACTCGACGGCCTGTGGGCATTCAGTCTGGATCGCGAAAACTGTGGAA
TTGATCAGCGTTGGTGGGAAAGCGCGTTACAAGAAAGCCGGGCAATTGCTGTGCCAGGCAGTTTTAACGA
TCAGTTCGCCGATGCAGATATTCGTAATTATGCGGGCAACGTCTGGTATCAGCGCGAAGTCTTTATACCG
AAAGGTAAGTCTTACTCTCTCTTTTTTGGTCTGTATTTTTAATTTTTTGAAGTATACTATTTGTACTGAC
GCTAATAATCTTTTTTCAGGTTGGGCAGGCCAGCGTATCGTGCTGCGTTTCGATGCGGTCACTCATTACG
GCAAAGTGTGGGTCAATAATCAGGAAGTGATGGAGCATCAGGGCGGCTATACGCCATTTGAAGCCGATGT
CACGCCGTATGTTATTGCCGGGAAAAGTGTACGTATCACCGTTTGTGTGAACAACGAACTGAACTGGCAG
ACTATCCCGCCGGGAATGGTGATTACCGACGAAAACGGCAAGAAAAAGCAGTCTTACTTCCATGATTTCT
TTAACTATGCCGGAATCCATCGCAGCGTAATGCTCTACACCACGCCGAACACCTGGGTGGACGATATCAC
CGTGGTGACGCATGTCGCGCAAGACTGTAACCACGCGTCTGTTGACTGGCAGGTACTTCATGCTTCAACG
TGTAACTTAAGAGATACTGTGTGAAATTTTATATTTCCATACATTTGCTTGACCTTTGCTTTTT
