>Addgene plasmid #50332 | pICSL80016 | addgene partial sequence | sequence record 76040 | MoCloR 5'-gccacctgacgtctaagaaacc-3'
TTTCGTCCACTGAAGAGCCACTTCGTGGTCTCACGAACCTTGTTTGCCTCCCTGCTGCGGTTTTTCACCG
AAGTTCATGCCAGTCCAGCGTTTTTGCAGCAGAAAAGCCGCCGACTTCGGTTTGCGGTCGCGAGTGAAGA
TCCCTTTCTTGTTACCGCCAACGCGCAATATGCCTTGCGAGGTCGCAAAATCGGCGAAATTCCATACCTG
TTCACCGACGACGGCGCTGACGCGATCAAAGACGCGGTGATACATATCCAGCCATGCACACTGATACTCT
TCACTCCACATGTCGGTGTACATTGAGTGCAGCCCGGCTAACGTATCCACGCCGTATTCGGTGATGATAA
TCGGCTGATGCAGTTTCTCCTGCCAGGCCAGAAGTTCTTTTTCCAGTACCTTCTCTGCCGTTTCCAAATC
GCCGCTTTGGACATACCATCCGTAATAACGGTTCAGGCACAGCACATCAAAGAGATCGCTGATGGTATCG
GTGTGAGCGTCGCAGAACATTACATTGACGCAGGTGATCGGACGCGTCGGGTCGAGTTTACGCGTTGCTT
CCGCCAGTGGCGCGAAATATTCCCGTGCACCTTGCGGACGGGTATCCGGTTCGTTGGCAATACTCCACAT
CACCACGCTTGGGTGGTTTTTGTCACGCGCTATCAGCTCTTTAATCGCCTGTAAGTGCGCTTGCTGAGTT
TCCCCGTTGACTGCCTCTTCGCTGTACAGTTCTTTCGGCTTGTTGCCCGCTTCGAAACCAATGCCTAAAG
AGAGGTTAAAGCCGACAGCAGCAGTTTCATCAATCACCA
